Addgene plasmid #92375: pTRE/SP N184X with 5'UTR
Purpose: Inducible expression of N184X spastin M1 and M87 in mammalian cells
Depositing lab: Peter Baas. Depositing organization: Drexel University. Publication: Studies on truncating mutations of SPAST associated with Hereditary Spastic Paraplegia indicate greater accumulation and toxicity of the M1 isoform of spastin. Solowska JM, Rao AN, Baas PW. Mol Biol Cell. 2017 May 11. pii: mbc.E17-01-0047. doi: 10.1091/mbc.E17-01-0047. PubMed 28495799.
Backbone
  Vector backbone: pTRE-Tight
  Backbone manufacturer: Clontech
  Backbone size w/o insert (bp): 2600
  Vector type: Mammalian Expression
Growth in bacteria
  Bacterial resistance: Ampicillin, 100 μg/mL
  Growth temperature: 37°C
  Growth strain: DH5alpha
  Copy number: Unknown
Gene/Insert
  Gene/Insert name: spastin (alt names: SPAST; NM 014946)
  Species: H. sapiens (human)
  Insert size (bp): 2123
  Mutation: S184X
  Entrez Gene: SPAST (a.k.a. ADPSP, FSP2, SPG4)
  Promoter: Tet-responsive P tight
  Cloning method: Restriction Enzyme; 5′ cloning site SmaI (destroyed during cloning); 3′ cloning site BamHI (destroyed during cloning)
Terms and licenses: Academic/Nonprofit Terms; Industry Terms: Not Available to Industry
Depositor comments: To detect spastin use an anti-spastin antibody.
How to cite: pTRE/SP N184X with 5'UTR was a gift from Peter Baas (Addgene plasmid # 92375 ; http://n2t.net/addgene:92375 ; RRID:Addgene_92375)
