[The description below was written by a language model from this plasmid's Addgene catalogue record and pLannotate feature annotations shown in this document.]
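Description:
pTRE/SP N184X with 5'UTR is a mammalian expression plasmid built on the Clontech pTRE-Tight backbone for tetracycline/doxycycline-regulated expression of a truncating mutant of human spastin (SPAST). It is propagated in E. coli through a high-copy ColE1/pUC-type origin and selected with ampicillin via the β-lactamase gene and its native promoter. No mammalian selection marker is annotated. The plasmid carries only the response element, so induction requires a Tet transactivator (tTA or rtTA) supplied separately, for example from a co-transfected plasmid or a Tet-ready cell line.

The payload sits downstream of the PTight promoter, which consists of seven tet operator repeats fused to a minimal CMV promoter and gives low basal, transactivator-dependent transcription. The roughly 2.1 kb human spastin insert begins well upstream of the annotated coding region, consistent with retention of the native 5'UTR named in the title. Keeping this leader and both natural start codons allows the M1 (full-length) and M87 (shorter, internally initiated) isoforms to be made from one transcript, as the stated purpose indicates. The feature table splits the SPAST coding sequence into two fragments around position 1123, which corresponds to codon 184 and fits a premature stop introduced there. The record is inconsistent about the change, giving N184X in the name and S184X in the mutation field. An SV40 polyadenylation signal, preceded by a residual large T antigen fragment, terminates the transcript.

No epitope tag or reporter is present, and the depositor notes that the protein is detected with an anti-spastin antibody. The construct was used to study truncating SPAST mutations associated with hereditary spastic paraplegia, comparing accumulation and toxicity of the mutant M1 and M87 isoforms.
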