Features (pLannotate 1.2.2; 9 found; start..end, strand, type, name):
      1..315     +  promoter       tight TRE promoter: Tet-responsive promoter PTight, consisting of seven tet operator sequences followed by the minimal CMV promoter
    320..339     +  misc_feature   MCS (fragment): pUC18/19 multiple cloning site
    574..1122    +  CDS            SPAST (fragment): SPAST_HUMAN - Also known as ADPSP, FSP2, KIAA1083 From Homo sapiens (Human).
   1124..2422    +  CDS            SPAST (fragment): SPAST_HUMAN - Also known as ADPSP, FSP2, KIAA1083 From Homo sapiens (Human).
   2546..2629    +  CDS            large T antigen (fragment): large T antigen from SV40 (simian virus 40)
   2652..2733    +  polyA_signal   SV40 poly(A) signal: SV40 polyadenylation signal
   2915..3503    -  rep_origin     ori: high-copy-number ColE1/pMB1/pBR322/pUC origin of replication
   3674..4534    -  CDS            AmpR: β-lactamase; bla; confers resistance to ampicillin, carbenicillin, and related antibiotics
   4535..4639    -  promoter       AmpR promoter: bla
>Addgene plasmid #92375 | pTRE/SP N184X with 5'UTR | addgene full sequence | sequence record 193006 | Addgene NGS Result
GAGTTTACTCCCTATCAGTGATAGAGAACGTATGTCGAGTTTACTCCCTATCAGTGATAGAGAACGATGT
CGAGTTTACTCCCTATCAGTGATAGAGAACGTATGTCGAGTTTACTCCCTATCAGTGATAGAGAACGTAT
GTCGAGTTTACTCCCTATCAGTGATAGAGAACGTATGTCGAGTTTATCCCTATCAGTGATAGAGAACGTA
TGTCGAGTTTACTCCCTATCAGTGATAGAGAACGTATGTCGAGGTAGGCGTGTACGGTGGGAGGCCTATA
TAAGCAGAGCTCGTTTAGTGAACCGTCAGATCGCCTGGAGAATTCGAGCTCGGTACCCGACCCACGCGTC
CGGGCCCGAGCCACCGACTGCAGGAGGAGAAGGGGTTGTGCTCCTGGCCGAGGAAGGAGAAAGGGGCGGG
GCCGGCGGGCAGCGTGCGGCAGTGCGGAGCTCCTGAGACCGGCGGGCACACGGGGGTCTGTGGCCCCCGC
CGTAGCAGTGGCTGCCGCCGTCGCTTGGTTCCCGTCGGTCTGCGGGAGGCGGGTTATGGCGGCGGCGGCA
GTGAGAGCTGTGAATGAATTCTCCGGGTGGACGAGGGAAGAAGAAAGGCTCCGGCGGCGCCAGCAACCCG
GTGCCTCCCAGGCCTCCGCCCCCTTGCCTGGCCCCCGCCCCTCCCGCCGCCGGGCCGGCCCCTCCGCCCG
AGTCGCCGCATAAGCGGAACCTGTACTATTTCTCCTACCCGCTGTTTGTAGGCTTCGCGCTGCTGCGTTT
GGTCGCCTTCCACCTGGGGCTCCTCTTCGTGTGGCTCTGCCAGCGCTTCTCCCGCGCCCTCATGGCAGCC
AAGAGGAGCTCCGGGGCCGCGCCAGCACCTGCCTCGGCCTCGGCCCCGGCGCCGGTGCCGGGCGGCGAGG
CCGAGCGCGTCCGAGTCTTCCACAAACAGGCCTTCGAGTACATCTCCATTGCCCTGCGCATCGATGAGGA
TGAGAAAGCAGGACAGAAGGAGCAAGCTGTGGAATGGTATAAGAAAGGTATTGAAGAACTGGAAAAAGGA
ATAGCTGTTATAGTTACAGGACAAGGTGAACAGTGTGAAAGAGCTAGACGCCTTCAAGCTAAAATGATGA
CTTAATTTGGTTATGGCCAAGGACCGCTTACAACTTCTAGAGAAGATGCAACCAGTTTTGCCATTTTCCA
AGTCACAAACGGACGTCTATAATGACAGTACTAACTTGGCATGCCGCAATGGACATCTCCAGTCAGAAAG
TGGAGCTGTTCCAAAAAGAAAAGACCCCTTAACACACACTAGTAATTCACTGCCTCGTTCAAAAACAGTT
ATGAAAACTGGATCTGCAGGCCTTTCAGGCCACCATAGAGCACCTAGTTACAGTGGTTTATCCATGGTTT
CTGGAGTGAAACAGGGATCTGGTCCTGCTCCTACCACTCATAAGGGTACTCCGAAAACAAATAGGACAAA
TAAACCTTCTACCCCTACAACTGCTACTCGTAAGAAAAAAGACTTGAAGAATTTTAGGAATGTGGACAGC
AACCTTGCTAACCTTATAATGAATGAAATTGTGGACAATGGAACAGCTGTTAAATTTGATGATATAGCTG
GTCAAGACTTGGCAAAACAAGCATTGCAAGAAATTGTTATTCTTCCTTCTCTGAGGCCTGAGTTGTTCAC
AGGGCTTAGAGCTCCTGCCAGAGGGCTGTTACTCTTTGGTCCACCTGGGAATGGGAAGACAATGCTGGCT
AAAGCAGTAGCTGCAGAATCGAATGCAACCTTCTTTAATATAAGTGCTGCAAGTTTAACTTCAAAATACG
TGGGAGAAGGAGAGAAATTGGTGAGGGCTCTTTTTGCTGTGGCTCGAGAACTTCAACCTTCTATAATTTT
TATAGATGAAGTTGATAGCCTTTTGTGTGAAAGAAGAGAAGGGGAGCACGATGCTAGTAGACGCCTAAAA
ACTGAATTTCTAATAGAATTTGATGGTGTACAGTCTGCTGGAGATGACAGAGTACTTGTAATGGGTGCAA
CTAATAGGCCACAAGAGCTTGATGAGGCTGTTCTCAGGCGTTTCATCAAACGGGTATATGTGTCTTTACC
AAATGAGGAGACAAGACTACTTTTGCTTAAAAATCTGTTATGTAAACAAGGAAGTCCATTGACCCAAAAA
GAACTAGCACAACTTGCTAGAATGACTGATGGATACTCAGGAAGTGACCTAACAGCTTTGGCAAAAGATG
CAGCACTGGGTCCTATCCGAGAACTAAAACCAGAACAGGTGAAGAATATGTCTGCCAGTGAGATGAGAAA
TATTCGATTATCTGACTTCACTGAATCCTTGAAAAAAATAAAACGCAGCGTCAGCCCTCAAACTTTAGAA
GCGTACATACGTTGGAACAAGGACTTTGGAGATACCACTGTTTAAGGAAATACCTTTGTAAACCTGCAGA
ACATTTTACTTAAAAGAGGAAACACAAGATCCTCTAGTCAGCTGACGCGTGCTAGCGCGGCCGCATCGAT
AAGCTTGTCGACGATATCTCTAGAGGATCATAATCAGCCATACCACATTTGTAGAGGTTTTACTTGCTTT
AAAAAACCTCCCACACCTCCCCCTGAACCTGAAACATAAAATGAATGCAATTGTTGTTGTTAACTTGTTT
ATTGCAGCTTATAATGGTTACAAATAAAGCAATAGCATCACAAATTTCACAAATAAAGCATTTTTTTCAC
TGCCTCGAGCTTCCTCGCTCACTGACTCGCTGCGCTCGGTCGTTCGGCTGCGGCGAGCGGTATCAGCTCA
CTCAAAGGCGGTAATACGGTTATCCACAGAATCAGGGGATAACGCAGGAAAGAACATGTGAGCAAAAGGC
CAGCAAAAGGCCAGGAACCGTAAAAAGGCCGCGTTGCTGGCGTTTTTCCATAGGCTCCGCCCCCCTGACG
AGCATCACAAAAATCGACGCTCAAGTCAGAGGTGGCGAAACCCGACAGGACTATAAAGATACCAGGCGTT
TCCCCCTGGAAGCTCCCTCGTGCGCTCTCCTGTTCCGACCCTGCCGCTTACCGGATACCTGTCCGCCTTT
CTCCCTTCGGGAAGCGTGGCGCTTTCTCATAGCTCACGCTGTAGGTATCTCAGTTCGGTGTAGGTCGTTC
GCTCCAAGCTGGGCTGTGTGCACGAACCCCCCGTTCAGCCCGACCGCTGCGCCTTATCCGGTAACTATCG
TCTTGAGTCCAACCCGGTAAGACACGACTTATCGCCACTGGCAGCAGCCACTGGTAACAGGATTAGCAGA
GCGAGGTATGTAGGCGGTGCTACAGAGTTCTTGAAGTGGTGGCCTAACTACGGCTACACTAGAAGAACAG
TATTTGGTATCTGCGCTCTGCTGAAGCCAGTTACCTTCGGAAAAAGAGTTGGTAGCTCTTGATCCGGCAA
ACAAACCACCGCTGGTAGCGGTGGTTTTTTTGTTTGCAAGCAGCAGATTACGCGCAGAAAAAAAGGATCT
CAAGAAGATCCTTTGATCTTTTCTACGGGGTCTGACGCTCAGTGGAACGAAAACTCACGTTAAGGGATTT
TGGTCATGAGATTATCAAAAAGGATCTTCACCTAGATCCTTTTAAATTAAAAATGAAGTTTTAAATCAAT
CTAAAGTATATATGAGTAAACTTGGTCTGACAGTTACCAATGCTTAATCAGTGAGGCACCTATCTCAGCG
ATCTGTCTATTTCGTTCATCCATAGTTGCCTGACTCCCCGTCGTGTAGATAACTACGATACGGGAGGGCT
TACCATCTGGCCCCAGTGCTGCAATGATACCGCGAGACCCACGCTCACCGGCTCCAGATTTATCAGCAAT
AAACCAGCCAGCCGGAAGGGCCGAGCGCAGAAGTGGTCCTGCAACTTTATCCGCCTCCATCCAGTCTATT
AATTGTTGCCGGGAAGCTAGAGTAAGTAGTTCGCCAGTTAATAGTTTGCGCAACGTTGTTGCCATTGCTA
CAGGCATCGTGGTGTCACGCTCGTCGTTTGGTATGGCTTCATTCAGCTCCGGTTCCCAACGATCAAGGCG
AGTTACATGATCCCCCATGTTGTGCAAAAAAGCGGTTAGCTCCTTCGGTCCTCCGATCGTTGTCAGAAGT
AAGTTGGCCGCAGTGTTATCACTCATGGTTATGGCAGCACTGCATAATTCTCTTACTGTCATGCCATCCG
TAAGATGCTTTTCTGTGACTGGTGAGTACTCAACCAAGTCATTCTGAGAATAGTGTATGCGGCGACCGAG
TTGCTCTTGCCCGGCGTCAACACGGGATAATACCGCGCCACATAGCAGAACTTTAAAAGTGCTCATCATT
GGAAAACGTTCTTCGGGGCGAAAACTCTCAAGGATCTTACCGCTGTTGAGATCCAGTTCGATGTAACCCA
CTCGTGCACCCAACTGATCTTCAGCATCTTTTACTTTCACCAGCGTTTCTGGGTGAGCAAAAACAGGAAG
GCAAAATGCCGCAAAAAAGGGAATAAGGGCGACACGGAAATGTTGAATACTCATACTCTTCCTTTTTCAA
TATTATTGAAGCATTTATCAGGGTTATTGTCTCATGAGCGGATACATATTTGAATGTATTTAGAAAAATA
AACAAATAGGGGTTCCGCGCACATTTCCCCGAAAAGTGCCACCTGACGTCTAAGAAACCATTATTATCAT
GACATTAACCTATAAAAATAGGCGTATCACGAGGCCCTTTCGTCTTCACTC
